Addgene plasmid #79022: pREP4xN_ccdB
Purpose: (Empty Backbone) Gateway destination vector for S. pombe. Allow N-terminal tag(s) to be introduced using MCS. attR1-CmR-ccdB-attR2 cassette, nmt1 (ATATATAAA) promoter, ura4+ selection
Depositing lab: Göran Akusjärvi & Pernilla Bjerling. Depositing organization: Uppsala University.
Backbone
  Vector backbone: pREP-X
  Backbone manufacturer: Basi, et al., PMID 8422997
  Vector type: Yeast Expression
  Selectable markers: URA4+
Growth in bacteria
  Bacterial resistance: Chloramphenicol and Ampicillin, 25 & 100 μg/mL
  Growth temperature: 37°C
  Growth strain: ccdB Survival
  Copy number: Unknown
Gene/Insert
  Gene/Insert name: None
Terms and licenses: Academic/Nonprofit Terms; Industry Terms: Not Available to Industry
Depositor comments: MCS is in front of attR1 element and contains SpeI and NdeI restriction sites. nmt1/nmt1*/nmt1** - thiamine repressible promoter wt/weak/very weak, correspondingly. MCS-attR1-CmR-ccdB-attR2 cassette was introduced into pREP-X vectors by XhoI sites.
How to cite: pREP4xN_ccdB was a gift from Göran Akusjärvi & Pernilla Bjerling (Addgene plasmid # 79022 ; http://n2t.net/addgene:79022 ; RRID:Addgene_79022)
