[The description below was written by a language model from this plasmid's Addgene catalogue record and pLannotate feature annotations shown in this document.]
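Description:
pREP4xN_ccdB is an empty Gateway destination vector for expressing proteins in the fission yeast Schizosaccharomyces pombe, built on the pREP-X episomal backbone. It is a shuttle plasmid of about 10.5 kb. In E. coli it replicates from a high-copy ColE1/pUC-type origin and carries an ampicillin resistance gene, together with an f1 phage origin and leftover lac/pUC cloning-vector fragments. In S. pombe it is maintained through the ars1 autonomously replicating sequence and selected by ura4+ complementation. The ura4+ marker is stated in the catalogue fields but was not called in the automated feature table, which leaves several stretches of the plasmid unannotated.

The expression unit is driven by the wild-type nmt1 promoter, the strongest of the three thiamine-repressible nmt1 variants used in this vector series, so transcription is high in the absence of thiamine and reduced when thiamine is present. Downstream lies a short cloning site with SpeI and NdeI sites, followed by the attR1-CmR-ccdB-attR2 Gateway cassette; the whole module was inserted into the backbone through XhoI sites. An LR recombination with an entry clone replaces the chloramphenicol resistance gene and the ccdB gyrase toxin with the gene of interest. ccdB then counter-selects against unrecombined vector in ordinary E. coli strains, which is why the empty plasmid has to be propagated in a ccdB-tolerant strain under chloramphenicol and ampicillin selection. Because the cloning site sits upstream of attR1, users can first insert one or more N-terminal tags there, creating a customised destination vector for regulated expression of N-terminally tagged proteins in fission yeast. The record lists no insert.
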