Features (pLannotate 1.2.2; 24 found; start..end, strand, type, name):
      1..23      -  misc_feature   MCS (fragment): pUC18/19 multiple cloning site
     49..1205    +  promoter       nmt1 promoter: wild-type nmt1 promoter from Schizosaccharomyces pombe, conferring strong thiamine-repressible expression
   1228..1352    +  protein_bind   attR1: mutant version of attR; recombination site for the Gateway® LR reaction LR Clonase™
   1377..1407    +  promoter       lac UV5 promoter: E. coli lac promoter with an "up" mutation
   1431..1460    +  promoter       cat promoter (fragment): promoter of the E. coli cat gene encoding chloramphenicol acetyltransferase
   1461..2120    +  CDS            CmR: chloramphenicol acetyltransferase; cat; confers resistance to chloramphenicol
   2299..2457    +  CDS            ccdA (fragment): CCDA_ECO57 - Also known as H, letA. Experimental evidence at protein level: Swiss-Prot protein existence level 1. Antitoxin component of a type II toxin-antitoxin (TA) system which inhibits the post-segregational killing (PSK) of plasmid-free cells, also referred to as a plasmid addiction system. Binds to and blocks the activity of CcdB; will also remove bound CcdB protein from the CcdB-GyrA complex by forming a CcdA-CcdB complex, a process termed rejuvenation. Functions as a transcriptional corepressor for the ccdAB operon, repression also requires CcdB (By similarity). From Escherichia coli
   2462..2764    +  CDS            ccdB: CCDB_ECOLI - Also known as G, letB, letD. Experimental evidence at protein level: Swiss-Prot protein existence level 1. Toxic component of a type II toxin-antitoxin (TA) system, functioning in plasmid maintainence. Responsible for the post- segregational killing (PSK) of plasmid-free cells, also referred to as a plasmid addiction system. Half-life of over 2 hours. Cell killing by CcdB is accompanied by filamentation, defects in chromosome and plasmid segregation, defects in cell division, formation of anucleate cells, decreased DNA synthesis and plasmid loss. Interferes with the activity of DN
   2808..2932    -  protein_bind   attR2: mutant version of attR; recombination site for the Gateway® LR reaction LR Clonase™
   4037..4820    -  rep_origin     ars1: Schizosaccharomyces pombe autonomously replicating sequence ars1
   4981..5046    +  CDS            hus5 (fragment): UBC9_SCHPO - Also known as ubc9. Experimental evidence at protein level: Swiss-Prot protein existence level 1. Catalyzes the covalent attachment of ubiquitin-like protein SUMO/Smt3 to other proteins. Required for efficient recovery from DNA damage or S-phase arrest and normal mitosis. This may be as part of a checkpoint independent recovery process. From Schizosaccharomyces pombe (strain 972 / ATCC 24843) (Fission yeast).
   5100..5168    +  CDS            hus5 (fragment): UBC9_SCHPO - Also known as ubc9. Experimental evidence at protein level: Swiss-Prot protein existence level 1. Catalyzes the covalent attachment of ubiquitin-like protein SUMO/Smt3 to other proteins. Required for efficient recovery from DNA damage or S-phase arrest and normal mitosis. This may be as part of a checkpoint independent recovery process. From Schizosaccharomyces pombe (strain 972 / ATCC 24843) (Fission yeast).
   5166..5323    +  CDS            lacZα (fragment): LacZα fragment of β-galactosidase; lacZ fragment
   5329..5380    -  misc_feature   bom (fragment): basis of mobility region from pBR322
   5399..5854    +  rep_origin     f1 ori (sequence partly withheld): f1 bacteriophage origin of replication; arrow indicates direction of (+) strand synthesis
   5855..5904    -  misc_feature   bom (fragment): basis of mobility region from pBR322
   6006..6041    -  CDS            rop (fragment): Rop protein, which maintains plasmids at low copy number; rop
   6136..6240    +  promoter       AmpR promoter: bla
   6241..7101    +  CDS            AmpR: β-lactamase; bla; confers resistance to ampicillin, carbenicillin, and related antibiotics
   7272..7860    +  rep_origin     ori: high-copy-number ColE1/pMB1/pBR322/pUC origin of replication
   8043..8135    +  CDS            lacI (fragment): lac repressor; lacI; The lac repressor binds to the lac operator to inhibit transcription in E. coli. This inhibition can be relieved by adding lactose or isopropyl-β-D-thiogalactopyranoside (IPTG).
   8148..8169    +  protein_bind   CAP binding site: CAP binding activates transcription in the presence of cAMP. E. coli catabolite activator protein
   8184..8214    +  promoter       lac promoter: promoter for the E. coli lac operon
   8222..8238    +  protein_bind   lac operator: The lac repressor binds to the lac operator to inhibit transcription in E. coli. This inhibition can be relieved by adding lactose or isopropyl-β-D-thiogalactopyranoside (IPTG). lac repressor encoded by lacI
>Addgene plasmid #79022 | pREP4xN_ccdB | depositor full sequence | sequence record 147779 | Full Sequence
AAGCTTGCATGCCTGCAGGTCGATCGACTCTAGAGGATCAGAAAATTATCGCCATAAAAGACAGAATAAG
TCATCAGCGGTTGTTTCATTTCCTATATTTTTTTTTTATTTTTTTATTTTTTAATAAGGGAAAATTTAAC
GTCTAAGGATACAGAAGATTGTTAGCACATTAAAGTAATAAAGGCTTAAGTAGTAAGTGCCTTAGCATGT
TATTGTATTTCAAAGGACATAATCTAAAATAATAACAATATCATTTCTCACAAGTTATTCAATTTTCTTT
TTTTTTTCTAATAATATCAAGAATGTATTATTTGTTTGACATAAGTCAACTAATTTATTTAATATGCTGG
ATTAATCTTGCAGACATGTAAATTAACAAGTTTTAGTCAAATAACGTTGAAGTTTCAATGAACTCAAATA
ATTTCTCTTTTTTTTTATATAACTCTAATCTGATTTATATTTTCCGCAGGGATCAACTGAAGTTATGACA
TTTGGATTGGATCACTTATAACCTTGGTCGCCAAATAATACAAAAATCAGCGTTATAAAACAAAGAAGGT
TTTTGTTAAGAAATTAATCCTCTTTCTTGATAAGAAAGTTGAACCGAAATTGCAGATACTGATATATGAA
AATAATACCCACAATTTTGGGAATAGCGCAAGCCTCAATTTAAACAATAGGTGAGGACACATGATAATGA
CCTCAATGATTGTTAGAAGAAAAGAGCCTCATTACAAAATCGAAAAATGAATGGTTGGGTACAAGTTTCC
AAAACATGGTAAAGTGGACTTTGCGTATGAGACGTAAATAGAAAAAAACACTTGTTATATGTTTTCTAGA
ATTATTGTTGTCTCTTTATGGTTGGATGATGCAAAATAGTAATTTCGGTTAGTTGCTGTAAAACACCACG
AGACAAATAGATATGGATATTTATTAAATCAGGAAAAACGTAACTCTCGGCTACTGGATGGTTCAGTCAC
CCAACGATTACTGGGGAGAGAAAACAGGGCAAAAGCAAAGCTTAAAGGAATCCGATTGTCATTCGGCAAT
GTGCAGCGAAACTAAAAACCGGATAATGGACCTGTTAATCGAAACATTGAAGATATATAAAGGAAGAGGA
ATCCTGGCATATCATCAATTGAATAAGTTGAATTAATTATTTCAATCTCATTCTCACTTTCTGACTTATA
GTCGCTTTGTTAAATTGGCCTCGAGACTAGTCATATGACAAGTTTGTACAAAAAAGCTGAACGAGAAACG
TAAAATGATATAAATATCAATATATTAAATTAGATTTTGCATAAAAAACAGACTACATAATACTGTAAAA
CACAACATATCCAGTCACTATGGCGGCCGCATTAGGCACCCCAGGCTTTACACTTTATGCTTCCGGCTCG
TATAATGTGTGGATTTTGAGTTAGGATCCGTCGAGATTTTCAGGAGCTAAGGAAGCTAAAATGGAGAAAA
AAATCACTGGATATACCACCGTTGATATATCCCAATGGCATCGTAAAGAACATTTTGAGGCATTTCAGTC
AGTTGCTCAATGTACCTATAACCAGACCGTTCAGCTGGATATTACGGCCTTTTTAAAGACCGTAAAGAAA
AATAAGCACAAGTTTTATCCGGCCTTTATTCACATTCTTGCCCGCCTGATGAATGCTCATCCGGAATTCC
GTATGGCAATGAAAGACGGTGAGCTGGTGATATGGGATAGTGTTCACCCTTGTTACACCGTTTTCCATGA
GCAAACTGAAACGTTTTCATCGCTCTGGAGTGAATACCACGACGATTTCCGGCAGTTTCTACACATATAT
TCGCAAGATGTGGCGTGTTACGGTGAAAACCTGGCCTATTTCCCTAAAGGGTTTATTGAGAATATGTTTT
TCGTCTCAGCCAATCCCTGGGTGAGTTTCACCAGTTTTGATTTAAACGTGGCCAATATGGACAACTTCTT
CGCCCCCGTTTTCACCATGGGCAAATATTATACGCAAGGCGACAAGGTGCTGATGCCGCTGGCGATTCAG
GTTCATCATGCCGTTTGTGATGGCTTCCATGTCGGCAGAATGCTTAATGAATTACAACAGTACTGCGATG
AGTGGCAGGGCGGGGCGTAATCTAGAGGATCCGGCTTACTAAAAGCCAGATAACAGTATGCGTATTTGCG
CGCTGATTTTTGCGGTATAAGAATATATACTGATATGTATACCCGAAGTATGTCAAAAAGAGGTATGCTA
TGAAGCAGCGTATTACAGTGACAGTTGACAGCGACAGCTATCAGTTGCTCAAGGCATATATGATGTCAAT
ATCTCCGGTCTGGTAAGCACAACCATGCAGAATGAAGCCCGTCGTCTGCGTGCCGAACGCTGGAAAGCGG
AAAATCAGGAAGGGATGGCTGAGGTCGCCCGGTTTATTGAAATGAACGGCTCTTTTGCTGACGAGAACAG
GGGCTGGTGAAATGCAGTTTAAGGTTTACACCTATAAAAGAGAGAGCCGTTATCGTCTGTTTGTGGATGT
ACAGAGTGATATTATTGACACGCCCGGGCGACGGATGGTGATCCCCCTGGCCAGTGCACGTCTGCTGTCA
GATAAAGTCTCCCGTGAACTTTACCCGGTGGTGCATATCGGGGATGAAAGCTGGCGCATGATGACCACCG
ATATGGCCAGTGTGCCGGTCTCCGTTATCGGGGAAGAAGTGGCTGATCTCAGCCACCGCGAAAATGACAT
CAAAAACGCCATTAACCTGATGTTCTGGGGAATATAAATGTCAGGCTCCCTTATACACAGCCAGTCTGCA
GGTCGACCATAGTGACTGGATATGTTGTGTTTTACAGTATTATGTAGTCTGTTTTTTATGCAAAATCTAA
TTTAATATATTGATATTTATATCATTTTACGTTTCTCGTTCAGCTTTCTTGTACAAAGTGGTCTCGAGCC
CGGGCGGCCGCTAACTAACTAAGGGTAAAAGGAATGTCTCCCTTGCCAGTACTGCTAGGGTTTTTCTTTC
AAACTATGGAAGCCCATTCAAGCTGCATATTACGATTTTGTTTTTCGCTTTTAGAAAGTGGTTTAGATGA
GATAATAGAAAAATTCTTGATCTCCGACAACGAGTACTTTTATTTTTTTTGCTAATCACTTTACTCAATA
TTAGCTCGAAATCGTAGAAACGTAGACGGGTGCGGGATACCGAGTGGTGTAGTTAAGAATTTTTATAAAC
CACGTGGCCCAAAAATATGAACCCAAAACGTTTATACATGAGTATACTTTAAGAAGGCTATACCCCTTCG
TGTTAGATGTAGTTTTAGCTACCCAACCCGAGTCTATGAGCTTGACTTCAGATGTAGAAGGCATTAAATC
GTTTTGAATATTAATTAAAAAACGATGAAAATTAAATATTTAAAAGCAATCATACGCTGAAAATTTAGTG
CTGTGGCTAATCCTTCAACATGGAAATGCCATAAAAGTGACTTTGACAAAAAAAAAAGTATATACAGGTA
GTAAACTCATCTACTTCATTGACTTTGTTTACAGCATGTGGAAGGAGGAATATTTATTGCTAAATCGTAG
TTTAACATTCAATAAGTAATACTATTGAAATTCGACAAGATTGGCCGCATGGATGAAAAAGAGGCATTTT
GCTTTGGGAGAATTAGTTCAAATTAGAACTGAAAAAAAAAACTTTACGAGGCAAAAATGTCGGATTGAGA
TCGTAAAAGTTCGCTCGTCGTCTTTTGCTTTGTGATTGTTTTCATGGATACATCTTGCTGGATATTTAAA
TTTTAGTACTATGTATAAGATATTCTATAAATGTTTTATCACCCAAACCTGTTAGCGCCTTCTTAATTCT
ATTCAATCTGGCTTTTGCTCTGAGACTACTTCTTGGACTTTCACTACTTGTTAGTTATACGGAATTTGTG
TAATTAGAAGTGAAATAATCCTTTCTATTAGTAATGCGAGCTCGAATTCGAGTCTAACTCCTTAACCACT
CGGACATAGTGACTTATCTGACACTCATTGTAAATTAATATATATATAGGCATTTTGTTTAGTTAAAGGT
ACTTAAGTAATTAGTATAAACGAACCAATTTTATAATCAGGAAGTTAAGTGAATGGTAGCACATGTCGTA
AAAATTGTGAATTTTTATTGAATAATATTTTAAATACAAGCCTTTCTAGACTAGGTATACTCATAAACAT
ATATGAGCAAAAGGATAGAGGAGATTACATTGCATCTTCTACAAATTTATTTATTGCCCTTTACTGAAAA
ATTAAATAATGAGTACTAAATGATAAAAAGCGCTCAGTACAAGAAAGATTGCAAAAATATTGCATTCTTC
ATGAATTAAAGTTGCATATAAGGCATATTGAAAGTAATAGTACTAAAACAGCAGTTAGCGAAAATTAATA
GAATTATATTCGCAAGACAATTGTGACATTAAATTAAAAAATTGTAGAATTTTTACTATCCTCTTTAACG
CCATGAGCCTTTATAAAAAGGTTAAATTAGTTTTAACATTCTTTTTTTGAGTAAGAGTTTACAATTTATC
AAAACCTGTGTTATTATATTCATTAGTTTCAATTTATTAGCATCTAGAGAAAAATCAATTGGCAGTTACA
TTGTTGGAATTTATGAAGAAAAAGAATCTACAACGGAGAATAAGTTGCTGATCGCTTTCCCTAAAATTGT
ATATTTTGCTGAGCTTATTTTGACATTTCGTTGAAGTTTTCTCTAATTCGCATTCATTTTAAGTAAAACA
ATGAGAAATAAAATTACAAAAAATACAAATTAAAATACAATTTTTAGCTATAATTATAGACGATGCCCTT
GTATCCCATTCTGTCTCGCTTGCCCCTACTTTTTATCTTTTATATACCATAATGAACGCTGCCGCTACTA
ACCATACCCCGATTTTACATTTCGGACTCCCAAGGACGTACAAAATAGAAAACTATAGAAAAAAATAATC
AGAAAATAGCATGTCATCTCTTTGTAAAACGCGTTTGCAAGAAGAAAGGAAACAATGGAGAAGAGATCAT
CCATTTGTATGTAAATTTTAGTAAACTTGAAGAAATCACTAACAACTTCTCTTACTTAGGGATTCTATGC
AAAACCTTGTAAATCATCTGATGGAGGACTCGATTTAATGAATTGGAAGGTTGGAATTCACTGGCCGTCG
TTTTACAACGTCGTGACTGGGAAAACCCTGGCGTTACCCAACTTAATCGCCTTGCAGCACATCCCCCTTT
CGCCAGCTGGCGTAATAGCGAAGAGGCCCGCACCGATCGCCCTTCCCAACAGTTGCGCAGCCTGAATGGC
GAATGGCGCCTGATGCGGTATTTTCTCCTTACGCATCTGTGCGGTATTTCACACCGCATA
[95 nt withheld, positions 5381-5475]
T
[46 nt withheld, positions 5477-5522]
C
[114 nt withheld, positions 5524-5637]
ACATCGCCCTGATAGACGGTTTTTCGCCCTTTGACGTTGGAGTCCACGTTCTTT
[37 nt withheld, positions 5692-5728]
ACTCTATCTCGGGCTATTCTTTTGATTTATAAGGGATTTTGCCGATTTCGGTCTATTGGTTAAAAAATGA
GCTGATTTAACAAAAATTTAACGCGAATTTTAACAAAATATTAACGTTTACAATTTTATGGTGCACTCTC
AGTACAATCTGCTCTGATGCCGCATAGTTAAGCCAGCCCCGACACCCGCCAACACCCGCTGACGCGCCCT
GACGGGCTTGTCTGCTCCCGGCATCCGCTTACAGACAAGCTGTGACCGTCTCCGGGAGCTGCATGTGTCA
GAGGTTTTCACCGTCATCACCGAAACGCGCGAGACGAAAGGGCCTCGTGATACGCCTATTTTTATAGGTT
AATGTCATGATAATAATGGTTTCTTAGACGTCAGGTGGCACTTTTCGGGGAAATGTGCGCGGAACCCCTA
TTTGTTTATTTTTCTAAATACATTCAAATATGTATCCGCTCATGAGACAATAACCCTGATAAATGCTTCA
ATAATATTGAAAAAGGAAGAGTATGAGTATTCAACATTTCCGTGTCGCCCTTATTCCCTTTTTTGCGGCA
TTTTGCCTTCCTGTTTTTGCTCACCCAGAAACGCTGGTGAAAGTAAAAGATGCTGAAGATCAGTTGGGTG
CACGAGTGGGTTACATCGAACTGGATCTCAACAGCGGTAAGATCCTTGAGAGTTTTCGCCCCGAAGAACG
TTTTCCAATGATGAGCACTTTTAAAGTTCTGCTATGTGGCGCGGTATTATCCCGTATTGACGCCGGGCAA
GAGCAACTCGGTCGCCGCATACACTATTCTCAGAATGACTTGGTTGAGTACTCACCAGTCACAGAAAAGC
ATCTTACGGATGGCATGACAGTAAGAGAATTATGCAGTGCTGCCATAACCATGAGTGATAACACTGCGGC
CAACTTACTTCTGACAACGATCGGAGGACCGAAGGAGCTAACCGCTTTTTTGCACAACATGGGGGATCAT
GTAACTCGCCTTGATCGTTGGGAACCGGAGCTGAATGAAGCCATACCAAACGACGAGCGTGACACCACGA
TGCCTGTAGCAATGGCAACAACGTTGCGCAAACTATTAACTGGCGAACTACTTACTCTAGCTTCCCGGCA
ACAATTAATAGACTGGATGGAGGCGGATAAAGTTGCAGGACCACTTCTGCGCTCGGCCCTTCCGGCTGGC
TGGTTTATTGCTGATAAATCTGGAGCCGGTGAGCGTGGGTCTCGCGGTATCATTGCAGCACTGGGGCCAG
ATGGTAAGCCCTCCCGTATCGTAGTTATCTACACGACGGGGAGTCAGGCAACTATGGATGAACGAAATAG
ACAGATCGCTGAGATAGGTGCCTCACTGATTAAGCATTGGTAACTGTCAGACCAAGTTTACTCATATATA
CTTTAGATTGATTTAAAACTTCATTTTTAATTTAAAAGGATCTAGGTGAAGATCCTTTTTGATAATCTCA
TGACCAAAATCCCTTAACGTGAGTTTTCGTTCCACTGAGCGTCAGACCCCGTAGAAAAGATCAAAGGATC
TTCTTGAGATCCTTTTTTTCTGCGCGTAATCTGCTGCTTGCAAACAAAAAAACCACCGCTACCAGCGGTG
GTTTGTTTGCCGGATCAAGAGCTACCAACTCTTTTTCCGAAGGTAACTGGCTTCAGCAGAGCGCAGATAC
CAAATACTGTCCTTCTAGTGTAGCCGTAGTTAGGCCACCACTTCAAGAACTCTGTAGCACCGCCTACATA
CCTCGCTCTGCTAATCCTGTTACCAGTGGCTGCTGCCAGTGGCGATAAGTCGTGTCTTACCGGGTTGGAC
TCAAGACGATAGTTACCGGATAAGGCGCAGCGGTCGGGCTGAACGGGGGGTTCGTGCACACAGCCCAGCT
TGGAGCGAACGACCTACACCGAACTGAGATACCTACAGCGTGAGCTATGAGAAAGCGCCACGCTTCCCGA
AGGGAGAAAGGCGGACAGGTATCCGGTAAGCGGCAGGGTCGGAACAGGAGAGCGCACGAGGGAGCTTCCA
GGGGGAAACGCCTGGTATCTTTATAGTCCTGTCGGGTTTCGCCACCTCTGACTTGAGCGTCGATTTTTGT
GATGCTCGTCAGGGGGGCGGAGCCTATGGAAAAACGCCAGCAACGCGGCCTTTTTACGGTTCCTGGCCTT
TTGCTGGCCTTTTGCTCACATGTTCTTTCCTGCGTTATCCCCTGATTCTGTGGATAACCGTATTACCGCC
TTTGAGTGAGCTGATACCGCTCGCCGCAGCCGAACGACCGAGCGCAGCGAGTCAGTGAGCGAGGAAGCGG
AAGAGCGCCCAATACGCAAACCGCCTCTCCCCGCGCGTTGGCCGATTCATTAATGCAGCTGGCACGACAG
GTTTCCCGACTGGAAAGCGGGCAGTGAGCGCAACGCAATTAATGTGAGTTAGCTCACTCATTAGGCACCC
CAGGCTTTACACTTTATGCTTCCGGCTCGTATGTTGTGTGGAATTGTGAGCGGATAACAATTTCACACAG
GAAACAGCTATGACCATGATTACGCCAAGCTTNNNNNNNNNNNNNNNNNNNNNNNNNNNNNNNNNNNNNN
NNNNNNNNNNNNNNNNNNNNNNNNNNNNNNNNNNNNNNNNNNNNNNNNNNNNNNNNNNNNNNNNNNNNNN
NNNNNNNNNNNNNNNNNNNNNNNNNNNNNNNNNNNNNNNNNNNNNNNNNNNNNNNNNNNNNNNNNNNNNN
NNNNNNNNNNNNNNNNNNNNNNNNNNNNNNNNNNNNNNNNNNNNNNNNNNNNNNNNNNNNNNNNNNNNNN
NNNNNNNNNNNNNNNNNNNNNNNNNNNNNNNNNNNNNNNNNNNNNNNNNNNNNNNNNNNNNNNNNNNNNN
NNNNNNNNNNNNNNNNNNNNNNNNNNNNNNNNNNNNNNNNNNNNNNNNNNNNNNNNNNNNNNNNNNNNNN
NNNNNNNNNNNNNNNNNNNNNNNNNNNNNNNNNNNNNNNNNNNNNNNNNNNNNNNNNNNNNNNNNNNNNN
NNNNNNNNNNNNNNNNNNNNNNNNNNNNNNNNNNNNNNNNNNNNNNNNNNNNNNNNNNNNNNNNNNNNNN
NNNNNNNNNNNNNNNNNNNNNNNNNNNNNNNNNNNNNNNNNNNNNNNNNNNNNNNNNNNNNNNNNNNNNN
NNNNNNNNNNNNNNNNNNNNNNNNNNNNNNNNNNNNNNNNNNNNNNNNNNNNNNNNNNNNNNNNNNNNNN
NNNNNNNNNNNNNNNNNNNNNNNNNNNNNNNNNNNNNNNNNNNNNNNNNNNNNNNNNNNNNNNNNNNNNN
NNNNNNNNNNNNNNNNNNNNNNNNNNNNNNNNNNNNNNNNNNNNNNNNNNNNNNNNNNNNNNNNNNNNNN
NNNNNNNNNNNNNNNNNNNNNNNNNNNNNNNNNNNNNNNNNNNNNNNNNNNNNNNNNNNNNNNNNNNNNN
NNNNNNNNNNNNNNNNNNNNNNNNNNNNNNNNNNNNNNNNNNNNNNNNNNNNNNNNNNNNNNNNNNNNNN
NNNNNNNNNNNNNNNNNNNNNNNNNNNNNNNNNNNNNNNNNNNNNNNNNNNNNNNNNNNNNNNNNNNNNN
NNNNNNNNNNNNNNNNNNNNNNNNNNNNNNNNNNNNNNNNNNNNNNNNNNNNNNNNNNNNNNNNNNNNNN
NNNNNNNNNNNNNNNNNNNNNNNNNNNNNNNNNNNNNNNNNNNNNNNNNNNNNNNNNNNNNNNNNNNNNN
NNNNNNNNNNNNNNNNNNNNNNNNNNNNNNNNNNNNNNNNNNNNNNNNNNNNNNNNNNNNNNNNNNNNNN
NNNNNNNNNNNNNNNNNNNNNNNNNNNNNNNNNNNNNNNNNNNNNNNNNNNNNNNNNNNNNNNNNNNNNN
NNNNNNNNNNNNNNNNNNNNNNNNNNNNNNNNNNNNNNNNNNNNNNNNNNNNNNNNNNNNNNNNNNNNNN
NNNNNNNNNNNNNNNNNNNNNNNNNNNNNNNNNNNNNNNNNNNNNNNNNNNNNNNNNNNNNNNNNNNNNN
NNNNNNNNNNNNNNNNNNNNNNNNNNNNNNNNNNNNNNNNNNNNNNNNNNNNNNNNNNNNNNNNNNNNNN
NNNNNNNNNNNNNNNNNNNNNNNNNNNNNNNNNNNNNNNNNNNNNNNNNNNNNNNNNNNNNNNNNNNNNN
NNNNNNNNNNNNNNNNNNNNNNNNNNNNNNNNNNNNNNNNNNNNNNNNNNNNNNNNNNNNNNNNNNNNNN
NNNNNNNNNNNNNNNNNNNNNNNNNNNNNNNNNNNNNNNNNNNNNNNNNNNNNNNNNNNNNNNNNNNNNN
NNNNNNNNNNNNNNNNNNNNNNNNNNNNNNNNNNNNNNNNNNNNNNNNNNNNNNNNNNNNNNNNNNNNNN
NNNNNNNNNNNNNNNNNNNNNNNNNNNNNNNNNNNNNNNNNNNNNNNNNNNNNNNNNNNNNNNNNNNNNN
NNNNNNNNNNNNNNNNNNNNNNNNNNNNNNNNNNNNNNNNNNNNNNNNNNNNNNNNNNNNNNNNNNNNNN
NNNNNNNNNNNNNNNNNNNNNNNNNNNNNNNNNNNNNNNNNNNNNNNNNNNNNNNNNNNNNNNNNNNNNN
NNNNNNNNNNNNNNNNNNNNNNNNNNNNNNNNNNNNNNNNNNNNNNNNNNNNNNNNNNNNNNNNNNNNNN
NNNNNNNNNNNNNNNNNNNNNNNNNNNNNNNNNNNNNNNNNNNNNNNNNNNNNNNNNNNNNNNNNNNNNN
NNNNNNNNNNNNNNNNNNNNNNNNNNNNNNNNNNNNNNNNNNNNNNNNNNNNNNNNNNNNNNNNNNNNNN
NNNNNNNNNNNNN
