>Addgene plasmid #79022 | pREP4xN_ccdB | addgene partial sequence | sequence record 151950 | CAT-R 5'-GCAACTGACTGAAATGCCTC-3'
ACGGTGGTATATCCAGTGATTTTTTTCTCCATTTTAGCTTCCTTAGCTCCTGAAAATCTCGACGGATCCT
AACTCAAAATCCACACATTATACGAGCCGGAAGCATAAAGTGTAAAGCCTGGGGTGCCTAATGCGGCCGC
CATAGTGACTGGATATGTTGTGTTTTACAGTATTATGTAGTCTGTTTTTTATGCAAAATCTAATTTAATA
TATTGATATTTATATCATTTTACGTTTCTCGTTCAGCTTTTTTGTACAAACTTGTCATATGACTAGTCTC
GAGGCCAATTTAACAAAGCGACTATAAGTCAGAAAGTGAGAATGAGATTGAAATAATTAATTCAACTTAT
TCAATTGATGATATGCCAGGATTCCTCTTCCTTTATATATCTTCAATGTTTCGATTAACAGGTCCATTAT
CCGGTTTTTAGTTTCGCTGCACATTGCCGAATGACAATCGGATTCCTTTAAGCTTTGCTTTTGCCCTGTT
TTCTCTCCCCAGTAATCGTTGGGTGACTGAACCATCCAGTAGCCGAGAGTTACGTTTTTCCTGATTTAAT
AAATATCCATATCTATTTGTCTCGTGGTGTTTTACAGCAACTAACCGAAATTACTATTTTGCATCATCCA
ACCATAAAGAGACAACAATAATTCTAGAAAACATATAACAAGTGTTTTTTTCTATTTACGTCTCATACGC
AAAGTCCACTTTACCATGTTTTGGAAACTTGTACCCAACCATTCATTTTTCGATTTTGTAATGAGGCTCT
TTTCTTCTAACAATCATTGAGGTCATTATCATGTGTCCTCACCTATTGTTTAAA
