>Addgene plasmid #79022 | pREP4xN_ccdB | addgene partial sequence | sequence record 151951 | M13pUC-Rev 5'-AGCGGATAACAATTTCACACAGG-3'
AGCTTGTGATATTGACGAAACTTTTTGACATCTAATTTATTCTGTTCCAACACCAATGTTTATAACCAAG
TTTTATCTTGTTTGTCTACATGGTATTTTACATTCATCTACATACATCTTTCATTGGCTTTGTACATAGT
TATCATTACAAGTCTAAAAAAATTCACTCTTTTCTTATTCAATGTCAATCCAAGAGAAAAGATTGTGGTA
ATGTTGTAGGAGCATGTTTAATAAATTACTATAGCAAATTACTTTTTATTCCCAAGGTGTTTATCTATAA
TAGTTAATATTTTAGTCGCTACATAAAATTTTACCAAAGAGTACTTGTATACTAATTCTAAATGCCTTCT
GACATAAAACGCCTAGGAAAACAAACGCAAACAAGGCATCGACTTTTTCAATAACCAACCAAAAAAATTT
TACATTAGTCTTTTTTTAATGCTGAGAAAGTCTTTGCTGATATGCCTTCCAACCAGCTTCTCTATATCTC
TTGGCTTCGACAACAGGATTACGACCAGCTCCATAGACTCCACGACCAACAATGATGATATCGCTACCGC
AGTTTACAATCACTTCTTCAGGAGTACGATATTGCTGTCCCAGCCCGTCTCCTTTAACATCCAAGCCGAT
ACCAGGGGACATAGTTATGTAGTCGCTTTGAAGGTTAGGAAATCGACGACCAGCTATAAAGCCAAAGCAA
AAATCGGTATGCTTCTCAAACCATTCTAAGGTTTTCTCTGTGTAGGAACCAGTAGCCAAAGAGCCTTTGG
AAGACATTTCAGCCAAAAGCAAGAGACCACGTCCCAAAGGTAAACCAACTTCTTTGAGGCCTTGTATAAT
ACCCTCGCCTGGCACTGTATGGCAATT
